>Addgene plasmid #226010 | PB_EF1a-CasRx-msfGFP-2A-Blast | addgene full sequence | sequence record 455259 | Addgene NGS Result
TTGAGATCCTTTTTTTCTGCGCGTAATCTGCTGCTTGCAAACAAAAAAACCACCGCTACCAGCGGTGGTT
TGTTTGCCGGATCAAGAGCTACCAACTCTTTTTCCGAAGGTAACTGGCTTCAGCAGAGCGCAGATACCAA
ATACTGTTCTTCTAGTGTAGCCGTAGTTAGGCCACCACTTCAAGAACTCTGTAGCACCGCCTACATACCT
CGCTCTGCTAATCCTGTTACCAGTGGCTGCTGCCAGTGGCGATAAGTCGTGTCTTACCGGGTTGGACTCA
AGACGATAGTTACCGGATAAGGCGCAGCGGTCGGGCTGAACGGGGGGTTCGTGCACACAGCCCAGCTTGG
AGCGAACGACCTACACCGAACTGAGATACCTACAGCGTGAGCTATGAGAAAGCGCCACGCTTCCCGAAGG
GAGAAAGGCGGACAGGTATCCGGTAAGCGGCAGGGTCGGAACAGGAGAGCGCACGAGGGAGCTTCCAGGG
GGAAACGCCTGGTATCTTTATAGTCCTGTCGGGTTTCGCCACCTCTGACTTGAGCGTCGATTTTTGTGAT
GCTCGTCAGGGGGGCGGAGCCTATGGAAAAACGCCAGCAACGCGGCCTTTTTACGGTTCCTGGCCTTTTG
CTGGCCTTTTGCTCACATGTTCTTTCCTGCGTTATCCCCTGATTCTGTGGATAACCGTATTACCGCCTTT
GAGTGAGCTGATACCGCTCGCCGCAGCCGAACGACCGAGCGCAGCGAGTCAGTGAGCGAGGAAGCGGAAG
AGCGCCCAATACGCAAACCGCCTCTCCCCGCGCGTTGGCCGATTCATTAATGCAGCTGGCACGACAGGTT
TCCCGACTGGAAAGCGGGCAGTGAGCGCAACGCAATTAATGTGAGTTAGCTCACTCATTAGGCACCCCAG
GCTTTACACTTTATGCTTCCGGCTCGTATGTTGTGTGGAATTGTGAGCGGATAACAATTTCACACAGGAA
ACAGCTATGACCATGATTACGCCAAGCTCGAAATTAACCCTCACTAAAGGGAACAAAAGCTGGGTACTTA
ACCCTAGAAAGATAGTCTGCGTAAAATTGACGCATGCATTCTTGAAATATTGCTCTCTCTTTCTAAATAG
CGCGAATCCGTCGCTGTGCATTTAGGACATCTCAGTCGCCGCTTGGAGCTCCCGTGAGGCGTGCTTGTCA
ATGCGGTAAGTGTCACTGATTTTGAACTATAACGACCGCGTGAGTCAAAATGACGCATGATTATCTTTTA
CGTGACTTTTAAGATTTAACTCATACGATAATTATATTGTTATTTCATGTTCTACTTACGTGATAACTTA
TTATATATATATTTTCTTGTTATAGATATCGGAATCTTTGCAGCTAATGGACCTTCTAGGTCTTGAAAGG
AGTGGGAATTGGCTCCGGTGCCCGTCAGTGGGCAGAGCGCACATCGCCCACAGTCCCCGAGAAGTTGGGG
GGAGGGGTCGGCAATTGAACCGGTGCCTAGAGAAGGTGGCGCGGGGTAAACTGGGAAAGTGATGTCGTGT
ACTGGCTCCGCCTTTTTCCCGAGGGTGGGGGAGAACCGTATATAAGTGCAGTAGTCGCCGTGAACGTTCT
TTTTCGCAACGGGTTTGCCGCCAGAACACAGGTAAGTGCCGTGTGTGGTTCCCGCGGGCCTGGCCTCTTT
ACGGGTTATGGCCCTTGCGTGCCTTGAATTACTTCCACCTGGCTGCAGTACGTGATTCTTGATCCCGAGC
TTCGGGTTGGAAGTGGGTGGGAGAGTTCGAGGCCTTGCGCTTAAGGAGCCCCTTCGCCTCGTGCTTGAGT
TGAGGCCTGGCCTGGGCGCTGGGGCCGCCGCGTGCGAATCTGGTGGCACCTTCGCGCCTGTCTCGCTGCT
TTCGATAAGTCTCTAGCCATTTAAAATTTTTGATGACCTGCTGCGACGCTTTTTTTCTGGCAAGATAGTC
TTGTAAATGCGGGCCAAGATCTGCACACTGGTATTTCGGTTTTTGGGGCCGCGGGCGGCGACGGGGCCCG
TGCGTCCCAGCGCACATGTTCGGCGAGGCGGGGCCTGCGAGCGCGGCCACCGAGAATCGGACGGGGGTAG
TCTCAAGCTGGCCGGCCTGCTCTGGTGCCTGGCCTCGCGCCGCCGTGTATCGCCCCGCCCTGGGCGGCAA
GGCTGGCCCGGTCGGCACCAGTTGCGTGAGCGGAAAGATGGCCGCTTCCCGGCCCTGCTGCAGGGAGCTC
AAAATGGAGGACGCGGCGCTCGGGAGAGCGGGCGGGTGAGTCACCCACACAAAGGAAAAGGGCCTTTCCG
TCCTCAGCCGTCGCTTCATGTGACTCCACGGAGTACCGGGCGCCGTCCAGGCACCTCGATTAGTTCTCGA
GCTTTTGGAGTACGTCGTCTTTAGGTTGGGGGGAGGGGTTTTATGCGATGGAGTTTCCCCACACTGAGTG
GGTGGAGACTGAAGTTAGGCCAGCTTGGCACTTGATGTAATTCTCCTTGGAATTTGCCCTTTTTGAGTTT
GGATCTTGGTTCATTCTCAAGCCTCAGACAGTGGTTCAAAGTTTTTTTCTTCCATTTCAGGTGTCGTGAC
GTACGGCCACCATGAGCCCCAAGAAGAAGAGAAAGGTGGAGGCCAGCATCGAGAAGAAGAAGAGCTTCGC
CAAGGGCATGGGCGTGAAGAGCACCCTGGTGTCCGGCTCTAAGGTGTACATGACCACATTTGCCGAGGGC
TCCGACGCACGGCTGGAGAAGATCGTGGAGGGCGATAGCATCAGATCCGTGAACGAGGGAGAGGCCTTCA
GCGCCGAGATGGCCGACAAGAATGCCGGCTATAAGATCGGCAACGCCAAGTTTTCCCACCCAAAGGGCTA
TGCCGTGGTGGCCAACAATCCACTGTACACCGGACCAGTGCAGCAGGACATGCTGGGCCTGAAGGAGACA
CTGGAGAAGAGATACTTCGGCGAGAGCGCCGACGGCAATGATAACATCTGCATCCAGGTCATCCACAATA
TCCTGGACATCGAGAAGATCCTGGCCGAGTATATCACCAACGCCGCCTACGCCGTGAACAATATCTCCGG
CCTGGACAAGGACATCATCGGCTTCGGCAAGTTTTCTACCGTGTACACCTACGACGAGTTCAAGGACCCC
GAGCACCACAGGGCCGCCTTTAACAATAACGACAAGCTGATCAATGCCATCAAGGCCCAGTACGACGAGT
TCGATAATTTTCTGGATAACCCCCGGCTGGGCTATTTTGGCCAGGCCTTCTTTTCTAAGGAGGGCAGAAA
CTATATCATCAATTACGGCAACGAGTGTTACGACATCCTGGCCCTGCTGAGCGGCCTGAGGCACTGGGTG
GTGCACAATAACGAGGAGGAGTCTAGGATCAGCCGCACCTGGCTGTATAATCTGGACAAGAATCTGGATA
ACGAGTACATCTCCACACTGAACTACCTGTATGATCGGATCACCAATGAGCTGACAAACAGCTTCTCCAA
GAACAGCGCCGCCAATGTGAACTACATCGCCGAGACACTGGGCATCAACCCCGCCGAGTTCGCCGAGCAG
TACTTCCGGTTCAGCATCATGAAGGAGCAGAAGAATCTGGGCTTTAACATCACAAAGCTGCGGGAAGTGA
TGCTGGACAGAAAGGATATGTCCGAGATCCGGAAGAACCACAAGGTGTTCGATTCTATCAGAACCAAGGT
GTATACAATGATGGACTTTGTGATCTACCGGTACTATATCGAGGAGGATGCCAAGGTGGCTGCCGCCAAT
AAGAGCCTGCCCGACAACGAGAAGTCTCTGAGCGAGAAGGACATCTTCGTGATCAATCTGAGAGGCTCCT
TTAACGACGATCAGAAGGACGCCCTGTACTATGATGAGGCCAATCGGATCTGGAGAAAGCTGGAGAATAT
CATGCACAACATCAAGGAGTTCAGGGGCAACAAGACCCGCGAGTACAAGAAGAAGGACGCACCAAGGCTG
CCTCGCATCCTGCCTGCAGGAAGGGACGTGAGCGCCTTCAGCAAGCTGATGTATGCCCTGACAATGTTTC
TGGACGGCAAGGAGATCAATGATCTGCTGACCACACTGATCAATAAGTTCGACAACATCCAGTCCTTTCT
GAAAGTGATGCCTCTGATCGGCGTGAACGCCAAGTTCGTGGAGGAGTACGCCTTCTTTAAGGACAGCGCC
AAGATCGCCGATGAGCTGAGGCTGATCAAGTCCTTTGCCAGGATGGGAGAGCCAATCGCAGACGCAAGGA
GAGCCATGTACATCGATGCCATCAGAATCCTGGGCACCAATCTGTCTTATGATGAGCTGAAGGCCCTGGC
CGACACCTTCAGCCTGGACGAGAATGGCAACAAGCTGAAGAAGGGCAAGCACGGCATGCGCAATTTCATC
ATCAATAACGTGATCAGCAACAAGAGGTTTCACTATCTGATCAGATACGGCGACCCTGCACACCTGCACG
AGATCGCCAAGAACGAGGCCGTGGTGAAGTTCGTGCTGGGCAGGATCGCCGACATCCAGAAGAAGCAGGG
CCAGAATGGCAAGAACCAGATCGACCGCTACTATGAGACATGCATCGGCAAGGATAAGGGCAAGTCCGTG
TCTGAGAAGGTGGACGCCCTGACCAAGATCATCACAGGCATGAATTATGACCAGTTCGATAAGAAGCGGA
GCGTGATCGAGGACACCGGAAGGGAGAACGCAGAGAGAGAGAAGTTTAAGAAGATCATCAGCCTGTATCT
GACAGTGATCTACCACATCCTGAAGAATATCGTGAATATCAACGCCAGATACGTGATCGGCTTCCACTGC
GTGGAGCGCGATGCCCAGCTGTATAAGGAGAAGGGCTACGACATCAACCTGAAGAAGCTGGAGGAGAAGG
GCTTTAGCTCCGTGACCAAGCTGTGCGCAGGAATCGACGAGACAGCACCCGACAAGCGGAAGGATGTGGA
GAAGGAGATGGCCGAGAGAGCCAAGGAGAGCATCGACTCCCTGGAGTCTGCCAATCCTAAGCTGTACGCC
AACTATATCAAGTACTCCGATGAGAAGAAGGCCGAGGAGTTCACCCGGCAGATCAATAGAGAGAAGGCCA
AGACCGCCCTGAACGCCTACCTGCGGAATACAAAGTGGAACGTGATCATCAGGGAGGACCTGCTGCGCAT
CGATAATAAGACCTGTACACTGTTCAGGAACAAGGCCGTGCACCTGGAGGTGGCCCGCTATGTGCACGCC
TACATCAATGACATCGCCGAGGTGAACTCCTACTTTCAGCTGTACCACTATATCATGCAGCGGATCATCA
TGAACGAGAGATATGAGAAGTCTAGCGGCAAGGTGTCTGAGTACTTCGACGCCGTGAATGATGAGAAGAA
GTATAACGATAGACTGCTGAAGCTGCTGTGCGTGCCTTTCGGCTACTGTATCCCAAGGTTTAAGAATCTG
AGCATCGAGGCCCTGTTCGACAGGAACGAGGCAGCCAAGTTTGATAAGGAGAAGAAGAAGGTGAGCGGCA
ACTCCTCTAGAGGAGGAGGTGGAAGCGGAGGAGGAGGAAGCGGAGGAGGAGGTAGCGTGAGTAAAGGTGA
AGAACTCTTCACTGGAGTAGTGCCCATTCTGGTAGAGCTTGATGGAGATGTAAATGGACATAAATTCTCC
GTCAGGGGCGAAGGCGAAGGGGACGCCACGAATGGTAAGCTGACTCTGAAATTCATCTGTACGACGGGCA
AACTGCCCGTCCCATGGCCTACACTCGTAACGACCCTCACCTACGGCGTGCAATGCTTTTCTCGATATCC
CGACCACATGAAACAGCATGACTTTTTCAAGTCTGCAATGCCTGAAGGTTATGTTCAAGAAAGGACCATC
AGCTTTAAGGATGATGGTACATATAAAACCCGAGCCGAGGTTAAATTTGAAGGGGACACTCTGGTTAATC
GAATTGAACTGAAAGGTATTGATTTTAAGGAGGACGGTAACATACTGGGGCACAAGTTGGAGTACAACTT
TAACAGCCATAATGTGTATATTACCGCTGATAAGCAGAAAAATGGGATAAAGGCCAACTTTAAGATCCGA
CATAATGTCGAAGATGGTAGTGTTCAACTGGCTGATCATTACCAACAAAATACGCCCATCGGAGATGGAC
CTGTACTCTTGCCTGACAATCATTATCTCTCCACGCAATCAAAGCTTTCCAAGGACCCAAACGAAAAGAG
AGATCACATGGTCCTTCTGGAATTTGTGACTGCCGCAGGCATCACTCTCGGTATGGATGAGCTGTACAAG
GGATCCGGACCTAAGAAAAAGAGGAAGGTGGCGGCCGCTTACCCATACGATGTTCCAGATTACGCTGGAT
CCGGCGCAACAAACTTCTCTCTGCTGAAACAAGCCGGAGATGTCGAAGAGAATCCTGGACCGATGGCCAA
GCCTTTGTCTCAAGAAGAATCCACCCTCATTGAAAGAGCAACGGCTACAATCAACAGCATCCCCATCTCT
GAAGACTACAGCGTCGCCAGCGCAGCTCTCTCTAGCGACGGCCGCATCTTCACTGGTGTCAATGTATATC
ATTTTACTGGGGGACCTTGTGCAGAACTCGTGGTGCTGGGCACTGCTGCTGCTGCGGCAGCTGGCAACCT
GACTTGTATCGTCGCGATCGGAAATGAGAACAGGGGCATCTTGAGCCCCTGCGGACGGTGCCGACAGGTG
CTTCTCGATCTGCATCCTGGGATCAAAGCCATAGTGAAGGACAGTGATGGACAGCCGACGGCAGTTGGGA
TTCGTGAATTGCTGCCCTCTGGTTATGTGTGGGAGGGCTAAACGCGTTAAGTCGACAATCAACCTCTGGA
TTACAAAATTTGTGAAAGATTGACTGGTATTCTTAACTATGTTGCTCCTTTTACGCTATGTGGATACGCT
GCTTTAATGCCTTTGTATCATGCTATTGCTTCCCGTATGGCTTTCATTTTCTCCTCCTTGTATAAATCCT
GGTTGCTGTCTCTTTATGAGGAGTTGTGGCCCGTTGTCAGGCAACGTGGCGTGGTGTGCACTGTGTTTGC
TGACGCAACCCCCACTGGTTGGGGCATTGCCACCACCTGTCAGCTCCTTTCCGGGACTTTCGCTTTCCCC
CTCCCTATTGCCACGGCGGAACTCATCGCCGCCTGCCTTGCCCGCTGCTGGACAGGGGCTCGGCTGTTGG
GCACTGACAATTCCGTGGTGTTGTCGGGGAAATCATCGTCCTTTCCTTGGCTGCTCGCCTGTGTTGCCAC
CTGGATTCTGCGCGGGACGTCCTTCTGCTACGTCCCTTCGGCCCTCAATCCAGCGGACCTTCCTTCCCGC
GGCCTGCTGCCGGCTCTGCGGCCTCTTCCGCGTCTTCGCCTTCGCCCTCAGACGAGTCGGATTTCCCTTT
GGGCCGCCTCCCCGCGTCGACTTTAAGACCAATGACTTACAAGGCATAATCAGCCATACCACATTTGTAG
AGGTTTTACTTGCTTTAAAAAACCTCCCACACCTCCCCCTGAACCTGAAACATAAAATGAATGCAATTGT
TGTTGTTAACTTGTTTATTGCAGCTTATAATGGTTACAAATAAAGCAATAGCATCACAAATTTCACAAAT
GCTAGCTTTTGTTACTTTATAGAAGAAATTTTGAGTTTTTGTTTTTTTTTAATAAATAAATAAACATAAA
TAAATTGTTTGTTGAATTTATTATTAGTATGTAAGTGTAAATATAATAAAACTTAATATCTATTCAAATT
AATAAATAAACCTCGATATACAGACCGATAAAACACATGCGTCAATTTTACGCATGATTATCTTTAACGT
ACGTCACAATATGATTATCTTTCTAGGGTTAAATAATAGTTTCTAATTTTTTTATTATTCAGCCTGCTGT
CGTGAATACCGAGCTCCAATTCGCCCTATAGTGAGTCGTATTACAATTCACTGGCCGTCGTTTTACAACG
TCGTGACTGGGAAAACCCTGGCGTTACCCAACTTAATCGCCTTGCAGCACATCCCCCTTTCGCCAGCTGG
CGTAATAGCGAAGAGGCCCGCACCGATCGCCCTTCCCAACAGTTGCGCAGCCTGAATGGCGAATGGG
[124 nt withheld, positions 8118-8241]
C
[91 nt withheld, positions 8243-8333]
A
[49 nt withheld, positions 8335-8383]
CCTTTGACGTTGGAGTCCACGTTCTTT
[37 nt withheld, positions 8411-8447]
ACCCTATCTCGGTCTATTCTTTTGATTTATAAGGGATTTTGCCGATTTCGGCCTATTGGTTAAAAAATGA
GCTGATTTAACAAAAATTTAACGCGAATTTTAACAAAATATTAACGCTTACAATTTAGGTGGCACTTTTC
GGGGAAATGTGCGCGGAACCCCTATTTGTTTATTTTTCTAAATACATTCAAATATGTATCCGCTCATGAG
ACAATAACCCTGATAAATGCTTCAATAATATTGAAAAAGGAAGAGTATGAGTATTCAACATTTCCGTGTC
GCCCTTATTCCCTTTTTTGCGGCATTTTGCCTTCCTGTTTTTGCTCACCCAGAAACGCTGGTGAAAGTAA
AAGATGCTGAAGATCAGTTGGGTGCACGAGTGGGTTACATCGAACTGGATCTCAACAGCGGTAAGATCCT
TGAGAGTTTTCGCCCCGAAGAACGTTTTCCAATGATGAGCACTTTTAAAGTTCTGCTATGTGGCGCGGTA
TTATCCCGTATTGACGCCGGGCAAGAGCAACTCGGTCGCCGCATACACTATTCTCAGAATGACTTGGTTG
AGTACTCACCAGTCACAGAAAAGCATCTTACGGATGGCATGACAGTAAGAGAATTATGCAGTGCTGCCAT
AACCATGAGTGATAACACTGCGGCCAACTTACTTCTGACAACGATCGGAGGACCGAAGGAGCTAACCGCT
TTTTTGCACAACATGGGGGATCATGTAACTCGCCTTGATCGTTGGGAACCGGAGCTGAATGAAGCCATAC
CAAACGACGAGCGTGACACCACGATGCCTGTAGCAATGGCAACAACGTTGCGCAAACTATTAACTGGCGA
ACTACTTACTCTAGCTTCCCGGCAACAATTAATAGACTGGATGGAGGCGGATAAAGTTGCAGGACCACTT
CTGCGCTCGGCCCTTCCGGCTGGCTGGTTTATTGCTGATAAATCTGGAGCCGGTGAGCGTGGGTCCCGCG
GTATCATTGCAGCACTGGGGCCAGATGGTAAGCCCTCCCGTATCGTAGTTATCTACACGACGGGGAGTCA
GGCAACTATGGATGAACGAAATAGACAGATCGCTGAGATAGGTGCCTCACTGATTAAGCATTGGTAACTG
TCAGACCAAGTTTACTCATATATACTTTAGATTGATTTAAAACTTCATTTTTAATTTAAAAGGATCTAGG
TGAAGATCCTTTTTGATAATCTCATGACCAAAATCCCTTAACGTGAGTTTTCGTTCCACTGAGCGTCAGA
CCCCGTAGAAAAGATCAAAGGATCTTC
Features (pLannotate 1.2.2; 19 found; start..end, strand, type, name):
      1..589     +  rep_origin     ori: high-copy-number ColE1/pMB1/pBR322/pUC origin of replication
    772..864     +  CDS            lacI (fragment): lac repressor; lacI; The lac repressor binds to the lac operator to inhibit transcription in E. coli. This inhibition can be relieved by adding lactose or isopropyl-β-D-thiogalactopyranoside (IPTG).
    877..898     +  protein_bind   CAP binding site: CAP binding activates transcription in the presence of cAMP. E. coli catabolite activator protein
    913..943     +  promoter       lac promoter: promoter for the E. coli lac operon
    951..967     +  protein_bind   lac operator: The lac repressor binds to the lac operator to inhibit transcription in E. coli. This inhibition can be relieved by adding lactose or isopropyl-β-D-thiogalactopyranoside (IPTG). lac repressor encoded by lacI
   1012..1030    +  promoter       T3 promoter: promoter for bacteriophage T3 RNA polymerase
   1361..1404    +  CDS            small t antigen (fragment): SV40 (simian virus 40) small t antigen
   1411..2589    +  promoter       EF-1α promoter: strong constitutive promoter for human elongation factor EF-1α
   5587..6300    +  CDS            moxGFP: moxGFP is a basic (constitutively fluorescent) green fluorescent protein published in 2015, derived from Aequorea victoria. It is reported to be a rapidly-maturing monomer.
   6340..6366    +  CDS            3xHA (fragment): three tandem HA epitope tags
   6433..6831    +  CDS            BSD: blasticidin S deaminase; Aspergillus terreus BSD; confers resistance to blasticidin
   6847..7435    +  misc_feature   WPRE: woodchuck hepatitis virus posttranscriptional regulatory element
   7465..7545    +  CDS            large T antigen (fragment): large T antigen from SV40 (simian virus 40)
   7568..7630    +  polyA_signal   SV40 poly(A) signal (fragment): SV40 polyadenylation signal
   7935..7953    -  promoter       T7 promoter: promoter for bacteriophage T7 RNA polymerase
   7956..8113    +  CDS            lacZα (fragment): LacZα fragment of β-galactosidase; lacZ fragment
   8118..8546    +  rep_origin     f1 ori (sequence partly withheld): f1 bacteriophage origin of replication; arrow indicates direction of (+) strand synthesis
   8599..8703    +  promoter       AmpR promoter: bla
   8704..9564    +  CDS            AmpR: β-lactamase; bla; confers resistance to ampicillin, carbenicillin, and related antibiotics
