[The description below was written by a language model from this plasmid's Addgene catalogue record and pLannotate feature annotations shown in this document.]
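Description:
PB_EF1a-CasRx-msfGFP-2A-Blast is a mammalian expression plasmid of about 9.7 kb, built on a custom piggyBac transposon backbone for stable genomic integration of the RNA-targeting CRISPR effector CasRx, a Cas13d-family nuclease. In bacteria it is maintained through a high-copy ColE1/pUC-type origin and selected with ampicillin via the AmpR (β-lactamase) cassette. An f1 origin and remnants of a cloning-vector lac/lacZα region with flanking T3 and T7 promoters are also present. The automated annotation does not mark the piggyBac terminal repeats, so their positions are not given, although the name and the depositor's notes identify the transposon design.

The payload is a single transcription unit driven by the strong constitutive human EF-1α promoter. The stretch between the promoter and the GFP coding sequence is unannotated and is long enough to hold the CasRx open reading frame named in the catalogue entry. CasRx is fused at its C terminus to msfGFP, which the annotation tool matched to the closely related moxGFP, so expression can be followed by fluorescence. A short HA epitope match follows the GFP. A 2A self-cleaving peptide, indicated by the construct name, then links the fusion to blasticidin S deaminase, so the nuclease and the resistance marker are produced from one mRNA. A WPRE and an SV40 polyadenylation signal enhance transcript stability and terminate the message.

The plasmid carries no guide RNA, so guides must be supplied from a separate vector. It must also be co-transfected with a plasmid encoding piggyBac transposase for the cassette to insert into the genome. Blasticidin selection or GFP sorting then yields cell lines that stably express CasRx for RNA knockdown and guide-screening work.
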