Addgene plasmid #226010: PB_EF1a-CasRx-msfGFP-2A-Blast
Purpose: CasRx protein for RNA targeting in piggyBac backbone
Depositing lab: Silvana Konermann. Depositing organization: Arc Institute. Publication: Deep learning and CRISPR-Cas13d ortholog discovery for optimized RNA targeting. Wei J, Lotfy P, Faizi K, Baungaard S, Gibson E, Wang E, Slabodkin H, Kinnaman E, Chandrasekaran S, Kitano H, Durrant MG, Duffy CV, Pawluk A, Hsu PD, Konermann S. Cell Syst. 2023 Dec 20;14(12):1087-1102.e13. doi: 10.1016/j.cels.2023.11.006. Epub 2023 Dec 12. PubMed 38091991.
Backbone
  Vector backbone: Custom
  Vector type: Mammalian Expression, CRISPR
  Selectable markers: Blasticidin
Growth in bacteria
  Bacterial resistance: Ampicillin, 100 μg/mL
  Growth temperature: 37°C
  Growth strain: NEB Stable
  Copy number: High Copy
Gene/Insert
  Gene/Insert name: CasRx RNA-targeting nuclease
  Tag / fusion protein: msfGFP (C terminal on backbone)
Terms and licenses: Academic/Nonprofit Terms; Industry Terms: Not Available to Industry
Depositor comments: This does not include a guideRNA (see separate lenti plasmid: pLV-EF1a-mTagBFP2-2A-Puro_hU6-RfxDR36-BsmBI, Addgene #226011) and needs to be co-transfected with a plasmid encoding the Piggybac transposase for insertion into the genome.
How to cite: PB_EF1a-CasRx-msfGFP-2A-Blast was a gift from Silvana Konermann (Addgene plasmid # 226010 ; http://n2t.net/addgene:226010 ; RRID:Addgene_226010)
